>Addgene plasmid #40598 | pTH760-CEN-mCherry_v3 | depositor full sequence | sequence record 52590 | pTH760-CEN-mCherry_v3 sequence 6507 bps
TCGCGCGTTTCGGTGATGACGGTGAAAACCTCTGACACATGCAGCTCCCGGAGACGGTCACAGCTTGTCT
GTAAGCGGATGCCGGGAGCAGACAAGCCCGTCAGGGCGCGTCAGCGGGTGTTGGCGGGTGTCGGGGCTGG
CTTAACTATGCGGCATCAGAGCAGATTGTACTGAGAGTGCACCACGCTTTTCAATTCAATTCATCATTTT
TTTTTTATTCTTTTTTTTGATTTCGGTTTCTTTGAAATTTTTTTGATTCGGTAATCTCCGAACAGAAGGA
AGAACGAAGGAAGGAGCACAGACTTAGATTGGTATATATACGCATATGTAGTGTTGAAGAAACATGAAAT
TGCCCAGTATTCTTAACCCAACTGCACAGAACAAAAACCTGCAGGAAACGAAGATAAATCATGTCGAAAG
CTACATATAAGGAACGTGCTGCTACTCATCCTAGTCCTGTTGCTGCCAAGCTATTTAATATCATGCACGA
AAAGCAAACAAACTTGTGTGCTTCATTGGATGTTCGTACCACCAAGGAATTACTGGAGTTAGTTGAAGCA
TTAGGTCCCAAAATTTGTTTACTAAAAACACATGTGGATATCTTGACTGATTTTTCCATGGAGGGCACAG
TTAAGCCGCTAAAGGCATTATCCGCCAAGTACAATTTTTTACTCTTCGAAGACAGAAAATTTGCTGACAT
TGGTAATACAGTCAAATTGCAGTACTCTGCGGGTGTATACAGAATAGCAGAATGGGCAGACATTACGAAT
GCACACGGTGTGGTGGGCCCAGGTATTGTTAGCGGTTTGAAGCAGGCGGCAGAAGAAGTAACAAAGGAAC
CTAGAGGCCTTTTGATGTTAGCAGAATTGTCATGCAAGGGCTCCCTATCTACTGGAGAATATACTAAGGG
TACTGTTGACATTGCGAAGAGCGACAAAGATTTTGTTATCGGCTTTATTGCTCAAAGAGACATGGGTGGA
AGAGATGAAGGTTACGATTGGTTGATTATGACACCCGGTGTGGGTTTAGATGACAAGGGAGACGCATTGG
GTCAACAGTATAGAACCGTGGATGATGTGGTCTCTACAGGATCTGACATTATTATTGTTGGAAGAGGACT
ATTTGCAAAGGGAAGGGATGCTAAGGTAGAGGGTGAACGTTACAGAAAAGCAGGCTGGGAAGCATATTTG
AGAAGATGCGGCCAGCAAAACTAAAAAACTGTATTATAAGTAAATGCATGTATACTAAACTCACAAATTA
GAGCTTCAATTTAATTATATCAGTTATTACCCTGCGGTGTGAAATACCGCACAGATGCGTAAGGAGAAAA
TACCGCATCAGGAAATTGTAAACGTTAATATTTTGTTAAAATTCGCGTTAAATTTTTGTTAAATCAGCTC
ATTTTTTAACCAATAGGCCGAAATCGGCAAAATCCCTTATAAATCAAAAGAATAGACCGAGATAGGGT
[37 nt withheld, positions 1469-1505]
AAAGAACGTGGACTCCAACGTCAAAGG
[49 nt withheld, positions 1533-1581]
T
[91 nt withheld, positions 1583-1673]
G
[124 nt withheld, positions 1675-1798]
CGCGCCATTCGCCATTCAGGCTGCGCAACTGTTGGGAAGGGCGATCGGTGCGGGCCTCTTCGCTATTACG
CCAGCTGGCGAAGGGGGGATGTGCTGCAAGGCGATTAAGTTGGGTAACGCCAGGGTTTTCCCAGTCACGA
CGTTGTAAAACGACGGCCAGTGAATTGTAATACGACTCACTATAGGGCGAATTGGAGCTCAGTTTATCAT
TATCAATACTCGCCATTTCAAAGAATACGTAAATAATTAATAGTAGTGATTTTCCTAACTTTATTTAGTC
AAAAAATTAGCCTTTTAATTCTGCTGTAACCCGTACATGCCCAAAATAGGGGGCGGGTTACACAGAATAT
ATAACATCGTAGGTGTCTGGGTGAACAGTTTATTCCTGGCATCCACTAAATATAATGGAGCCCGCTTTTT
AAGCTGGCATCCAGAAAAAAAAAGAATCCCAGCACCAAAATATTGTTTTCTTCACCAACCATCAGTTCAT
AGGTCCATTCTCTTAGCGCAACTACAGAGAACAGGGGCACAAACAGGCAAAAAACGGGCACAACCTCAAT
GGAGTGATGCAACCTGCCTGGAGTAAATGATGACACAAGGCAATTGACCCACGCATGTATCTATCTCATT
TTCTTACACCTTCTATTACCTTCTGCTCTCTCTGATTTGGAAAAAGCTGAAAAAAAAGGTTGAAACCAGT
TCCCTGAAATTATTCCCCTACTTGACTAATAAGTATATAAAGACGGTAGGTATTGATTGTAATTCTGTAA
ATCTATTTCTTAAACTTCTTAAATTCTACTTTTATAGTTAGTCTTTTTTTTAGTTTTAAAACACCAGAAC
TTAGTTTCGACGGATTCTAGAACTAGTATGGTTTCAAAGGGCGAAGAAGACAATATGGCTATTATTAAGG
AATTCATGAGATTTAAAGTTCATATGGAGGGTAGTGTTAACGGTCACGAATTCGAAATCGAAGGAGAAGG
TGAAGGTAGACCATACGAGGGTACCCAAACTGCTAAGTTGAAAGTCACAAAGGGTGGGCCTTTACCATTT
GCCTGGGACATTTTGTCTCCACAATTCATGTATGGTTCCAAAGCTTACGTGAAGCATCCTGCAGATATCC
CAGATTATCTAAAATTGTCTTTTCCAGAAGGTTTCAAGTGGGAAAGGGTTATGAATTTTGAAGACGGTGG
TGTCGTAACCGTTACTCAAGATTCATCTTTACAGGATGGCGAATTCATATACAAAGTCAAGTTGAGAGGT
ACGAACTTCCCCTCCGACGGTCCAGTTATGCAAAAAAAGACCATGGGTTGGGAGGCCTCTAGCGAAAGAA
TGTATCCAGAAGATGGTGCTCTGAAAGGAGAAATCAAGCAACGTTTGAAATTAAAGGATGGTGGTCACTA
CGACGCTGAAGTTAAAACTACATATAAGGCCAAAAAGCCTGTCCAATTGCCAGGTGCATACAACGTTAAT
ATTAAGCTTGATATCACCTCTCATAACGAAGATTATACTATTGTCGAGCAATACGAAAGAGCTGAAGGTA
GACACTCCACTGGCGGTATGGACGAATTGTACAAGTAACTCGAGTCATGTAATTAGTTATGTCACGCTTA
CATTCACGCCCTCCCCCCACATCCGCTCTAACCGAAAAGGAAGGAGTTAGACAACCTGAAGTCTAGGTCC
CTATTTATTTTTTTATAGTTATGTTAGTATTAAGAACGTTATTTATATTTCAAATTTTTCTTTTTTTTCT
GTACAGACGCGTGTACGCATGTAACATTATACTGAAAACCTTGCTTGAGAAGGTTTTGGGACGCTCGAAG
GCTTTAATTTGCGGCCGCTCTAGAACTAGTGGATCCCCCGGGCTGCAGGAATTCGATATCAAGCTTATCG
ATACCGTCGACCTCGAGGGGGGGCCCGGTACCCAGCTTTTGTTCCCTTTAGTGAGGGTTAATTCCGAGCT
TGGCGTAATCATGGTCATAGCTGTTTCCTGTGTGAAATTGTTATCCGCTCACAATTCCACACAACATAGG
AGCCGGAAGCATAAAGTGTAAAGCCTGGGGTGCCTAATGAGTGAGGTAACTCACATTAATTGCGTTGCGC
TCACTGCCCGCTTTCCAGTCGGGAAACCTGTCGTGCCAGCTGCATTAATGAATCGGCCAACGCGCGGGGA
GAGGCGGTTTGCGTATTGGGCGCTCTTCCGCTTCCTCGCTCACTGACTCGCTGCGCTCGGTCGTTCGGCT
GCGGCGAGCGGTATCAGCTCACTCAAAGGCGGTAATACGGTTATCCACAGAATCAGGGGATAACGCAGGA
AAGAACATGTGAGCAAAAGGCCAGCAAAAGGCCAGGAACCGTAAAAAGGCCGCGTTGCTGGCGTTTTTCC
ATAGGCTCGGCCCCCCTGACGAGCATCACAAAAATCGACGCTCAAGTCAGAGGTGGCGAAACCCGACAGG
ACTATAAAGATACCAGGCGTTCCCCCCTGGAAGCTCCCTCGTGCGCTCTCCTGTTCCGACCCTGCCGCTT
ACCGGATACCTGTCCGCCTTTCTCCCTTCGGGAAGCGTGGCGCTTTCTCAATGCTCACGCTGTAGGTATC
TCAGTTCGGTGTAGGTCGTTCGCTCCAAGCTGGGCTGTGTGCACGAACCCCCCGTTCAGCCCGACCGCTG
CGCCTTATCCGGTAACTATCGTCTTGAGTCCAACCCGGTAAGACACGACTTATCGCCACTGGCAGCAGCC
ACTGGTAACAGGATTAGCAGAGCGAGGTATGTAGGCGGTGCTACAGAGTTCTTGAAGTGGTGGCCTAACT
ACGGCTACACTAGAAGGACAGTATTTGGTATCTGCGCTCTGCTGAAGCCAGTTACCTTCGGAAAAAGAGT
TGGTAGCTCTTGATCCGGCAAACAAACCACCGCTGGTAGCGGTGGTTTTTTTGTTTGCAAGCAGCAGATT
ACGCGCAGAAAAAAAGGATCTCAAGAAGATCCTTTGATCTTTTCTACGGGGTCTGACGCTCAGTGGAACG
AAAACTCACGTTAAGGGATTTTGGTCATGAGATTATCAAAAAGGATCTTCACCTAGATCCTTTTAAATTA
AAAATGAAGTTTTAAATCAATCTAAAGTATATATGAGTAAACTTGGTCTGACAGTTACCAATGCTTAATC
AGTGAGGCACCTATCTCAGCGATCTGTCTATTTCGTTCATCCATAGTTGCCTGACTGCCCGTCGTGTAGA
TAACTACGATACGGGAGGGCTTACCATCTGGCCCCAGTGCTGCAATGATACCGCGAGACCCACGCTCACC
GGCTCCAGATTTATCAGCAATAAACCAGCCAGCCGGAAGGGCCGAGCGCAGAAGTGGTCCTGCAACTTTA
TCCGCCTCCATCCAGTCTATTAATTGTTGCCGGGAAGCTAGAGTAAGTAGTTCGCCAGTTAATAGTTTGC
GCAACGTTGTTGCCATTGCTACAGGCATCGTGGTGTCACGCTCGTCGTTTGGTATGGCTTCATTCAGCTC
CGGTTCCCAACGATCAAGGCGAGTTACATGATCCCCCATGTTGTGAAAAAAAGCGGTTAGCTCCTTCGGT
CCTCCGATCGTTGTCAGAAGTAAGTTGGCCGCAGTGTTATCACTCATGGTTATGGCAGCACTGCATAATT
CTCTTACTGTCATGCCATCCGTAAGATGCTTTTCTGTGACTGGTGAGTACTCAACCAAGTCATTCTGAGA
ATAGTGTATGCGGCGACCGAGTTGCTCTTGCCCGGCGTCAATACGGGATAATACCGCGCCACATAGCAGA
ACTTTAAAAGTGCTCATCATTGGAAAACGTTCTTCGGGGCGAAAACTCTCAAGGATCTTACCGCTGTTGA
GATCCAGTTCGATGTAACCCACTCGTGCACCCAACTGATCTTCAGCATCTTTTACTTTCACCAGCGTTTC
TGGGTGAGCAAAAACAGGAAGGCAAAATGCCGCAAAAAAGGGAATAAGGGCGACACGGAAATGTTGAATA
CTCATACTCTTCCTTTTTCAATATTATTGAAGCATTTATCAGGGTTATTGTCTCATGAGCGGATACATAT
TTGAATGTATTTAGAAAAATAAACAAATAGGGGTTCCGCGCACATTTCCCCGAAAAGTGCCACCTGGGTC
CTTTTCATCACGTGCTATAAAAATAATTATAATTTAAATTTTTTAATATAAATATATAAATTAAAAATAG
AAAGTAAAAAAAGAAATTAAAGAAAAAATAGTTTTTGTTTTCCGAAGATGTAAAAGACTCTAGGGGGATC
GCCAACAAATACTACCTTTTATCTTGCTCTTCCTGCTCTCAGGTATTAATGCCGAATTGTTTCATCTTGT
CTGTGTAGAAGACCACACACGAAAATCCTGTGATTTTACATTTTACTTATCGTTAATCGAATGTATATCT
ATTTAATCTGCTTTTCTTGTCTAATAAATATATATGTAAAGTACGCTTTTTGTTGAAATTTTTTAAACCT
TTGTTTATTTTTTTTTCTTCATTCCGTAACTCTTCTACCTTCTTTATTTACTTTCTAAAATCCAAATACA
AAACATAAAAATAAATAAACACAGAGTAAATTCCCAAATTATTCCATCATTAAAAGATACGAGGCGCGTG
TAAGTTACAGGCAAGCGATCCGTCCTAAGAAACCATTATTATCATGACATTAACCTATAAAAATAGGCGT
ATCACGAGGCCCTTTCGTC
Features (pLannotate 1.2.2; 21 found; start..end, strand, type, name):
    137..184     +  misc_feature   bom (fragment): basis of mobility region from pBR322
    195..410     +  promoter       URA3 promoter: S. cerevisiae URA3
    411..1214    +  CDS            URA3: orotidine-5'-phosphate decarboxylase, required for uracil biosynthesis; S. cerevisiae URA3; yeast auxotrophic marker, counterselectable with 5-fluoroorotic acid (5-FOA)
   1293..1342    +  misc_feature   bom (fragment): basis of mobility region from pBR322
   1343..1798    -  rep_origin     f1 ori (sequence partly withheld): f1 bacteriophage origin of replication; arrow indicates direction of (+) strand synthesis
   1806..1963    -  CDS            lacZα (fragment): LacZα fragment of β-galactosidase; lacZ fragment
   1966..1984    +  promoter       T7 promoter: promoter for bacteriophage T7 RNA polymerase
   2005..2648    +  promoter       GAP promoter: S. cerevisiae TDH3; promoter for glyceraldehyde-3-phosphate dehydrogenase
   2666..3373    +  CDS            mCherry: mCherry is a basic (constitutively fluorescent) red fluorescent protein published in 2004, derived from Discosoma sp.. It is reported to be a very rapidly-maturing monomer with low acid sensitivity.
   3383..3630    +  terminator     CYC1 terminator: S. cerevisiae CYC1; transcription terminator for CYC1
   3629..3720    +  misc_feature   MCS (fragment): pBluescript multiple cloning site
   3733..3751    -  promoter       T3 promoter: promoter for bacteriophage T3 RNA polymerase
   3796..3812    -  protein_bind   lac operator: The lac repressor binds to the lac operator to inhibit transcription in E. coli. This inhibition can be relieved by adding lactose or isopropyl-β-D-thiogalactopyranoside (IPTG). lac repressor encoded by lacI
   3820..3850    -  promoter       lac promoter: promoter for the E. coli lac operon
   3865..3886    -  protein_bind   CAP binding site: CAP binding activates transcription in the presence of cAMP. E. coli catabolite activator protein
   3899..3991    -  CDS            lacI (fragment): lac repressor; lacI; The lac repressor binds to the lac operator to inhibit transcription in E. coli. This inhibition can be relieved by adding lactose or isopropyl-β-D-thiogalactopyranoside (IPTG).
   4174..4762    -  rep_origin     ori: high-copy-number ColE1/pMB1/pBR322/pUC origin of replication
   4933..5793    -  CDS            AmpR: β-lactamase; bla; confers resistance to ampicillin, carbenicillin, and related antibiotics
   5794..5898    -  promoter       AmpR promoter: bla
   5935..6438    +  misc_feature   CEN/ARS: S. cerevisiae CEN6 centromere fused to an autonomously replicating sequence
   6507..35      +  CDS            rop (fragment) (across the origin): Rop protein, which maintains plasmids at low copy number; rop
