[The description below was written by a language model from this plasmid's Addgene catalogue record and pLannotate feature annotations shown in this document.]
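Description:
pTH760-CEN-mCherry_v3 is a yeast expression plasmid built on the pRS316 shuttle backbone, giving a total size of about 6.5 kb. In Saccharomyces cerevisiae it is maintained through a CEN6/ARS element, which combines a centromere with an autonomously replicating sequence so that the plasmid segregates stably at low copy number. Selection in yeast relies on the URA3 auxotrophic marker, which is expressed from its own promoter and can also be counterselected with 5-fluoroorotic acid. In E. coli the plasmid replicates from a high-copy ColE1/pUC-type origin and is selected with ampicillin through the β-lactamase gene. The backbone also carries the usual pBluescript-derived elements: an f1 origin, T7 and T3 promoters, lac promoter/operator sequences and remnants of lacZα flanking the cloning region.

The payload is a roughly 1.6 kb expression cassette inserted between the SacI and EagI sites, both of which are retained. It consists of the strong constitutive GPD (TDH3) promoter, an mCherry open reading frame and the CYC1 transcription terminator. According to the record, the mCherry coding sequence is synthetic and only partially codon optimised for yeast. The "v3" in the name suggests it is one of a series of codon variants, although the record does not describe the others. The whole cassette was subcloned from a construct made for an earlier study of codon usage and translational efficiency. The associated publication examines how translation elongation can influence translation initiation on eukaryotic mRNAs. This fits use of the plasmid as a red fluorescent reporter for measuring how codon composition affects protein output from a single-copy-like plasmid in yeast.
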