Addgene plasmid #40598: pTH760-CEN-mCherry_v3
Depositing lab: Tobias von der Haar. Depositing organization: London and South East University Group (LASE). Publication: Translation elongation can control translation initiation on eukaryotic mRNAs. Chu D, Kazana E, Bellanger N, Singh T, Tuite MF, von der Haar T. EMBO J. 2014 Jan 1;33(1):21-34. doi: 10.1002/embj.201385651. Epub 2013 Dec 19. PubMed 24357599.
Backbone
  Vector backbone: pRS316
  Backbone size w/o insert (bp): 4874
  Total vector size (bp): 6507
  Vector type: Yeast Expression
  Selectable markers: URA3
Growth in bacteria
  Bacterial resistance: Ampicillin, 100 μg/mL
  Growth temperature: 37°C
  Growth strain: DH5alpha
  Copy number: High Copy
Gene/Insert
  Gene/Insert name: mCherry (Red Fluorescent Protein variant) with yeast promoter and terminator sequences (alt name: mCherry)
  Species: Synthetic
  Insert size (bp): 1633
  Mutation: mCherry ORF partially codon optimised for yeast expression
  Promoter: GPD (TDH3)
  Cloning method: Restriction Enzyme; 5′ cloning site SacI (not destroyed); 3′ cloning site EagI (not destroyed)
  Sequencing primers: 5′ M13f; 3′ M13r
Resource information
  A portion of this plasmid was derived from a plasmid made by: The cassette comprising promoter, mCherry ORF and transcription terminator was subcloned from a construct originally generated by Dr Wenfeng Qian and Prof Jianzhi Zhang, University of Michigan. Qian et al. (2012) Balanced codon usage optimizes eukaryotic translational efficiency. PLoS Genetics 8(3):e1002603.
Terms and licenses: Academic/Nonprofit Terms; Industry Terms: Not Available to Industry
How to cite: pTH760-CEN-mCherry_v3 was a gift from Tobias von der Haar (Addgene plasmid # 40598 ; http://n2t.net/addgene:40598 ; RRID:Addgene_40598)
