>Addgene plasmid #40598 | pTH760-CEN-mCherry_v3 | addgene partial sequence | sequence record 54580 | GPDPro-F 5'-CGGTAGGTATTGATTGTAATTCTG-3'
AATTCTACTTTTATAGTTAGTCTTTTTTTTAGTTTTAAAACACCAGAACTTAGTTTCGACGGATTCTAGA
ACTAGTATGGTTTCAAAGGGCGAAGAAGACAATATGGCTATTATTAAGGAATTCATGAGATTTAAAGTTC
ATATGGAGGGTAGTGTTAACGGTCACGAATTCGAAATCGAAGGAGAAGGTGAAGGTAGACCATACGAGGG
TACCCAAACTGCTAAGTTGAAAGTCACAAAGGGTGGGCCTTTACCATTTGCCTGGGACATTTTGTCTCCA
CAATTCATGTATGGTTCCAAAGCTTACGTGAAGCATCCTGCAGATATCCCAGATTATCTAAAATTGTCTT
TTCCAGAAGGTTTCAAGTGGGAAAGGGTTATGAATTTTGAAGACGGTGGTGTCGTAACCGTTACTCAAGA
TTCATCTTTACAGGATGGCGAATTCATATACAAAGTCAAGTTGAGAGGTACGAACTTCCCCTCCGACGGT
CCAGTTATGCAAAAAAAGACCATGGGTTGGGAGGCCTCTAGCGAAAGAATGTATCCAGAAGATGGTGCTC
TGAAAGGAGAAATCAAGCAACGTTTGAAATTAAAGGATGGTGGTCACTACGACGCTGAAGTTAAAACTAC
ATATAAGGCCAAAAAGCCTGTCCAATTGCCAGGTGCATACAACGTTAATATTAAGCTTGATATCACCTCT
CATAACGAAGATTATACTATTGTCGAGCAATACGAAAGAGCTGAAGGTAGACACTCCACTGGCGGTATGG
ACGAATTGTACAAGTAACTCGAGTCATGTAATTAGTTATGTCACGCTTACATTCACGCCCTCCCCCCACA
TCCGCTCTAACCGAAAAGGAAGGAGTTAG
